Addgene plasmid #196069: pIF4
Purpose: Expresses dCas9-Mxi1 with MoRP27 promoter and express gRNA with MoU6 promtoer in M. oryzae
Depositing lab: Kabin Xie. Publication: CRISPR/dCas9-Mediated Gene Silencing in Two Plant Fungal Pathogens. Zhang YM, Zheng L, Xie K. mSphere. 2023 Feb 21;8(1):e0059422. doi: 10.1128/msphere.00594-22. Epub 2023 Jan 19. PubMed 36655998.
Backbone
  Vector backbone: pCAMBIA1300
  Vector type: CRISPR
  Selectable markers: Hygromycin
Growth in bacteria
  Bacterial resistance: Kanamycin, 50 μg/mL
  Growth temperature: 37°C
  Growth strain: DH5alpha
  Copy number: High Copy
Gene/Insert
  Gene/Insert name: dCas9-Mxi1
  gRNA/shRNA sequence: empty
  Promoter: MoRP27 promoter
  Cloning method: Gateway Cloning
  Sequencing primers: 5′ M13R; 3′ M13F
Terms and licenses: Academic/Nonprofit Terms; Industry Terms: Not Available to Industry
How to cite: pIF4 was a gift from Kabin Xie (Addgene plasmid # 196069 ; http://n2t.net/addgene:196069 ; RRID:Addgene_196069)
