[The description below was written by a language model from this plasmid's Addgene catalogue record and pLannotate feature annotations shown in this document.]
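Description:
pIF4 is a CRISPR interference (CRISPRi) binary vector built on the pCAMBIA1300 backbone for gene silencing in the rice blast fungus Magnaporthe oryzae. It is a roughly 16.8 kb plasmid carrying nopaline-type left and right T-DNA border repeats, so the region between them can be transferred by Agrobacterium. The backbone provides a ColE1/pMB1-type origin with the pBR322 bom site for propagation in E. coli, the pVS1 oriV with RepA and StaA for replication and stability in Agrobacterium, and a kanamycin resistance gene for bacterial selection.

The main payload is a Streptococcus pyogenes Cas9 coding sequence, described in the catalogue as nuclease-dead dCas9. It is fused at its C-terminus to the mouse Mxi1 transcriptional repressor domain and preceded by a partial HA epitope tag annotation. This fusion sits between attB1 and attB2 sites, consistent with the recorded Gateway assembly, and is followed by an Aspergillus nidulans trpC terminator. According to the record it is driven by the MoRP27 promoter, and a guide RNA cassette under the MoU6 promoter is also present with the guide position left empty. Neither promoter nor the gRNA scaffold is picked up in the automated feature table, so their positions cannot be confirmed from it. Selection in the fungus relies on the hygromycin phosphotransferase gene (hph), which lies directly downstream of a herpes simplex virus thymidine kinase coding sequence and is terminated by a second trpC terminator. The thymidine kinase could serve for counter-selection, though the record does not state its purpose. Once a targeting guide is inserted, the dCas9-Mxi1 complex is directed to a chosen locus to repress transcription without cutting DNA.
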