Features (pLannotate 1.2.2; 27 found; start..end, strand, type, name):
     15..730     +  terminator     trpC terminator (fragment): trpC; transcription terminator from the Aspergillus nidulans trpC gene (Punt et al., 1987)
    731..790     +  CDS            lacI (fragment): lac repressor; lacI; The lac repressor binds to the lac operator to inhibit transcription in E. coli. This inhibition can be relieved by adding lactose or isopropyl-β-D-thiogalactopyranoside (IPTG).
    803..824     +  protein_bind   CAP binding site: CAP binding activates transcription in the presence of cAMP. E. coli catabolite activator protein
    839..869     +  promoter       lac promoter: promoter for the E. coli lac operon
    873..895     +  protein_bind   lac operator (fragment): The lac repressor binds to the lac operator to inhibit transcription in E. coli. This inhibition can be relieved by adding lactose or isopropyl-β-D-thiogalactopyranoside (IPTG). lac repressor encoded by lacI
    926..977     +  misc_feature   MCS (fragment): pUC18/19 multiple cloning site
   1915..3042    +  CDS            TK: KITH_HHV1 - Also known as UL23. Experimental evidence at protein level: Swiss-Prot protein existence level 1. Catalyzes the transfer of the gamma-phospho group of ATP to thymidine to generate dTMP in the salvage pathway of pyrimidine synthesis. The dTMP serves as a substrate for DNA polymerase during viral DNA replication. Allows the virus to be reactivated and to grow in non-proliferative cells lacking a high concentration of phosphorylated nucleic acid precursors. From Human herpesvirus 1 (HHV-1) (Human herpes simplex virus 1). Used in molecular biology as a selectable marker to identify tra
   3103..4125    +  CDS            hph: KHYB_ECOLX - Experimental evidence at protein level: Swiss-Prot protein existence level 1. The aminoglycoside phosphotransferases achieve inactivation of their antibiotic substrates by phosphorylation. Only phosphorylates hygromycin and closely related compounds such as demethyl analogs and destomycin. From Escherichia coli.
   4144..4870    +  terminator     trpC terminator: trpC; transcription terminator from the Aspergillus nidulans trpC gene (Punt et al., 1987)
   4871..5151    +  CDS            TcR (fragment): tetracycline efflux protein; tet; confers resistance to tetracycline
   5191..5345    +  CDS            lacZα (fragment): LacZα fragment of β-galactosidase; lacZ fragment
   5411..5435    +  misc_feature   RB T-DNA repeat: right border repeat from nopaline C58 T-DNA
   5775..6176    +  CDS            Y4CG_SINFN (fragment): Protein inferred from homology: Swiss-Prot protein existence level 3. From Sinorhizobium fredii (strain NBRC 101917 / NGR234).
   6736..7365    +  CDS            pVS1 StaA: stability protein from the Pseudomonas plasmid pVS1 (Heeb et al., 2000)
   7794..8867    +  CDS            pVS1 RepA: replication protein from the Pseudomonas plasmid pVS1 (Heeb et al., 2000)
   8933..9127    +  rep_origin     pVS1 oriV: origin of replication for the Pseudomonas plasmid pVS1 (Heeb et al., 2000)
   9330..9369    +  CDS            rop (fragment): Rop protein, which maintains plasmids at low copy number; rop
   9471..9611    +  misc_feature   bom: basis of mobility region from pBR322
   9797..10385   -  rep_origin     ori: high-copy-number ColE1/pMB1/pBR322/pUC origin of replication
  10472..11266   -  CDS            KanR: aminoglycoside phosphotransferase; aphA-3; confers resistance to kanamycin
  11691..11715   +  misc_feature   LB T-DNA repeat: left border repeat from nopaline C58 T-DNA
  11793..11906   -  polyA_signal   CaMV poly(A) signal (fragment): cauliflower mosaic virus polyadenylation signal
  12391..12415   +  protein_bind   attB1: mutant version of attB; recombination site for the Gateway® BP reaction BP Clonase™
  12439..12466   +  CDS            3xHA (fragment): three tandem HA epitope tags
  12499..16599   +  CDS            Cas9: Cas9 (Csn1) endonuclease from the Streptococcus pyogenes Type II CRISPR/Cas system generates RNA-guided double strand breaks in DNA
  16648..16770   +  CDS            Mxi1: transcriptional repressor domain from the mouse Max-interacting protein 1 (Schreiber-Agus et al., 1995)
  16801..14      -  protein_bind   attB2 (across the origin): mutant version of attB; recombination site for the Gateway® BP reaction BP Clonase™
>Addgene plasmid #196069 | pIF4 | addgene full sequence | sequence record 389524 | Addgene NGS Result
TTGTACAAAGTGGTACTTAACGTTACTGAAATCATCAAACAGCTTGACGAATCTGGATATAAGATCGTTG
GTGTCGATGTCAGCTCCGGAGTTGAGACAAATGGTGTTCAGGATCTCGATAAGATACGTTCATTTGTCCA
AGCAGCAAAGAGTGCCTTCTAGTGATTTAATAGCTCCATGTCAACAAGAATAAAACGCGTTTCGGGTTTA
CCTCTTCCAGATACAGCTCATCTGCAATGCATTAATGCATTGGACCTCGCAACCCTAGTACGCCCTTCAG
GCTCCGGCGAAGCAGAAGAATAGCTTAGCAGAGTCTATTTTCATTTTCGGGAGACGAGATCAAGCAGATC
AACGGTCGTCAATGGACCTACGAGACTGAGGAATCCGCTCTTGGCTCCACGCGACTATATATTTGTCTCT
AATTGTACTTTGACATGCTCCTCTTCTTTACTCTGATAGCTTGACTATGAAAATTCCGTCACCAGCCCCT
GGGTTCGCAAAGATAATTGCACTGTTTCTTCCTTGAACTCTCAAGCCTACAGGACACACATTCATCGTAG
GTATAAACCTCGAAAATCATTCCTACTAAGATGGGTATACAATAGTAACCATGGTTGCCTAGTGAATGCT
CCGTAACACCCAATACGCCGGCCGAAACTTTTTTACAACTCTCCTATGAGTCGTTTACCCAGAATGCACA
GGTACACTTGTTTAGAGGTAATCCTTCTTTTTGGCCGATTCATTAATGCAGCTGGCACGACAGGTTTCCC
GACTGGAAAGCGGGCAGTGAGCGCAACGCAATTAATGTGAGTTAGCTCACTCATTAGGCACCCCAGGCTT
TACACTTTATGCTTCCGGCTCGTATGTTGTGTGGAATTGTGAGCGGATAACAATTTCACACAGGAAACAG
CTATGACATGATTACGAATTCGAGCTCGGTACCCGGGGATCCTCTAGAGTCGACCTGCAGGCATGCATAG
GCTGAGGCTCACGCCGTTGAGCCTGCGCGATAACAACAACACGAACGAAGGTCGGGCCATGTCGGAATAT
GTGACGCCGCCGATGATGGCGGGTGAAAGAGATTCTGCGGCTTGAGGGGTCGCGACATGGGAGTTTTCGT
CGGGTCATCCTTTGGTTTACAGCAGCAAACCATTCCACTTTATGAAGTGTATTTTGAAGGTTCAAGAGGG
CTTCTTAATCTCCGGTCGGGAGAGTTATTATGACACTCACTGCGAAAGGATGCCAAGGTATCTATTTGTG
GCGATTTCCCAACTCACCATACCCTTGGGTTGCTAATGTGCCTGGAAAGGAAGGGTCCAGGGATGGATTC
GCAATCATCGGTTGACAGCTCAGGATCAGCAAGAAAGCCAGTGCTGCCAGAGGTCTGTGCTGTTGGCAAA
TGTGCAGAGGAGAGGGACACGGCCGTCCAAGGTACATAAGTCACTTTGTTTTGGACTTCTTTCCTAAGGA
GACCGAGGTCTCGGTTTTGAATTGGGTACTCAAATTGGTTCCCGCTTGACGACATTCCGAAACCCCCAAT
TTCGCGGCTTCGAATCGTGGCTACCCTTGGCCGAGGTTGCGATTTCTCTGCCGTATCTGACAATGATCCA
ACCGGCCGGATGTGTGGGAGGGCGCAAAGGGTGTAATTGGGTCTAGGCGTGAGCTGCATGTCCGATGGCA
GAAAAAGAACTACTAAAACTCTGTGACGTCCTCAGGGCTGGTAGCTATTTAGCTTGCCCCTCCCTCACCC
CACCTAGCTCAAACCCAACAAAACACAGCACCGACCACAAAAATCTGCCTCTTACCACCTGCTCATCACC
TTTTCTCACATATAAAGCAGTGAGCTCAGCCCGATTTCCATTCCTCAATTCAAGTCTATTAACTCTCTCA
AAGAGGAACCCAATCTTCAGATCCATGGCTTCGTACCCCTGCCATCAACACGCGTCTGCGTTCGACCAGG
CTGCGCGTTCTCGCGGCCATAGCAACCGACGTACGGCGTTGCGCCCTCGCCGGCAGCAAGAAGCCACGGA
AGTCCGCCTGGAGCAGAAAATGCCCACGCTACTGCGGGTTTATATAGACGGTCCTCACGGGATGGGGAAA
ACCACCACCACGCAACTGCTGGTGGCCCTGGGTTCGCGCGACGACATCGTCTACGTACCCGAGCCGATGA
CTTACTGGCAGGTGCTGGGGGCTTCCGAGACAATCGCGAACATCTACACCACACAACACCGCCTCGACCA
GGGTGAGATTTCGGCCGGGGACGCGGCGGTGGTAATGACAAGCGCCCAGATAACAATGGGCATGCCTTAT
GCCGTGACCGACGCCGTTCTGGCTCCTCATATCGGGGGGGAGGCTGGCAGCTCACATGCCCCGCCCCCGG
CCCTCACCCTCATCTTCGACCGCCATCCCATCGCCGCCCTCCTGTGCTACCCGGCCGCGCGATACCTTAT
GGGCAGCATGACCCCCCAGGCCGTGCTGGCGTTCGTGGCCCTCATCCCGCCGACCTTGCCCGGCACAAAC
ATCGTGTTGGGGGCCCTTCCAGAGGACAGACACATCGACCGCCTGGCCAAACGCCAGCGCCCCGGCGAGC
GGCTTGACCTGGCTATGCTGGCCGCGATTCGCCGCGTTTACGGGCTGCTTGCCAATACGGTGCGGTATCT
CCAGGGCGGCGGGTCGTGGCGGGAGGATTGGGGACAGCTTTCGGGGACGGCCGTGCCGCCCCAGGGTGCC
GAGCCCCAGAGCAACGCGGGCCCACGACCCCATATCGGGGACACGTTATTTACCCTGTTTCGGGCCCCCG
AGTTGCTGGCCCCCAACGGCGACCTGTACAACGTGTTTGCCTGGGCCTTGGACGTCTTGGCCAAACGCCT
CCGTCCCATGCACGTCTTTATCCTGGATTACGACCAATCGCCCGCCGGCTGCCGGGACGCCCTGCTGCAA
CTTACCTCCGGGATGGTCCAGACCCACGTCACCACCCCCGGCTCCATACCGACGATCTGCGACCTGGCGC
GCACGTTTGCCCGCGAGATGGGGGAGGCTAACCGTGCCGAGGGTCGTGGTTCGCTCCTCACCTGTGGTGA
CGTCGAGGAGAACCCTGGTCCTATGAAAAAGCCTGAACTCACCGCGACGTCTGTCGAGAAGTTTCTGATC
GAAAAGTTCGACAGCGTCTCCGACCTGATGCAGCTCTCGGAGGGCGAAGAATCTCGTGCTTTCAGCTTCG
ATGTAGGAGGGCGTGGATATGTCCTGCGGGTAAATAGCTGCGCCGATGGTTTCTACAAAGATCGTTATGT
TTATCGGCACTTTGCATCGGCCGCGCTCCCGATTCCGGAAGTGCTTGACATTGGGGAATTCAGCGAGAGC
CTGACCTATTGCATCTCCCGCCGTGCACAGGGTGTCACGTTGCAAGACCTGCCTGAAACCGAACTGCCCG
CTGTTCTGCAGCCGGTCGCGGAGGCCATGGATGCGATCGCTGCGGCCGATCTTAGCCAGACGAGCGGGTT
CGGCCCATTCGGACCGCAAGGAATCGGTCAATACACTACATGGCGTGATTTCATATGCGCGATTGCTGAT
CCCCATGTGTATCACTGGCAAACTGTGATGGACGACACCGTCAGTGCGTCCGTCGCGCAGGCTCTCGATG
AGCTGATGCTTTGGGCCGAGGACTGCCCCGAAGTCCGGCACCTCGTGCACGCGGATTTCGGCTCCAACAA
TGTCCTGACGGACAATGGCCGCATAACAGCGGTCATTGACTGGAGCGAGGCGATGTTCGGGGATTCCCAA
TACGAGGTCGCCAACATCTTCTTCTGGAGGCCGTGGTTGGCTTGTATGGAGCAGCAGACGCGCTACTTCG
AGCGGAGGCATCCGGAGCTTGCAGGATCGCCGCGGCTCCGGGCGTATATGCTCCGCATTGGTCTTGACCA
ACTCTATCAGAGCTTGGTTGACGGCAATTTCGATGATGCAGCTTGGGCGCAGGGTCGATGCGACGCAATC
GTCCGATCCGGAGCCGGGACTGTAGGGCGTACACAAATCGCCCGCAGAAGCGCGGCCGTCTGGACCGATG
GCTGTGTAGAAGTACTCGCCGATAGTGGAAACCGACGCCCCAGCACTCGTCCGAGGGCAAAGGAATAGAG
TAGATGCCGACCGGGATCCACTTAACGTTACTGAAATCATCAAACAGCTTGACGAATCTGGATATAAGAT
CGTTGGTGTCGATGTCAGCTCCGGAGTTGAGACAAATGGTGTTCAGGATCTCGATAAGATACGTTCATTT
GTCCAAGCAGCAAAGAGTGCCTTCTAGTGATTTAATAGCTCCATGTCAACAAGAATAAAACGCGTTTCGG
GTTTACCTCTTCCAGATACAGCTCATCTGCAATGCATTAATGCATTGGACCTCGCAACCCTAGTACGCCC
TTCAGGCTCCGGCGAAGCAGAAGAATAGCTTAGCAGAGTCTATTTTCATTTTCGGGAGACGAGATCAAGC
AGATCAACGGTCGTCAAGAGAGTTACGAGACTGAGGAATCCGCTCTTGGCTCCACGCGACTATATATTTG
TCTCTAATTGTACTTTGACATGCTCCTCTTCTTTACTCTGATAGCTTGACTATGAAAATTCCGTCACCAG
CCCCTGGGTTCGCAAAGATAATTGCACTGTTTCTTCCTTGAACTCTCAAGCCTACAGGACACACATTCAT
CGTAGGTATAAACCTCGAAAATCATTCCTACTAAGATGGGTATACAATAGTAACCATGGTTGCCTAGTGA
ATGCTCCGTAACACCCAATACGCCGGCCGAAACTTTTTTACAACTCTCCTATGAGTCGTTTACCCAGAAT
GCACAGGTACACTTGTTTAGAGGTAATCCTTCTTTCTAGAGGATCCTCTACGCCGGACGCATCGTGGCCG
GCATCACCGGCGCCACAGGTGCGGTTGCTGGCGCCTATATCGCCGACATCACCGATGGGGAAGATCGGGC
TCACCACTTCGGGCTCATGAGCGCTTGTTTCGGCGTGGGTATGGTGGCAGGCCCCGTGGCCGGGGGACTG
TTGGGCGCCATCTCCTTGCATGCACCATTCCTTGCGGCGGCGGTGCTCAACGGCCTCAACCTACTACTGG
GCTGCTTCCTAATGCAGGAGTCGCATAAGGGAGAGCGTCGAGATCTAGAGGATCCCCCGACTAGTGCTGA
GGCATTATGGCACTGGCCGTCGTTTTACAACGTCGTGACTGGGAAAACCCTGGCGTTACCCAACTTAATC
GCCTTGCAGCACATCCCCCTTTCGCCAGCTGGCGTAATAGCGAAGAGGCCCGCACCGATCGCCCTTCCCA
ACAGTTGCGCAGCCTGAATGGCGAATGCTAGAGCAGCTTGAGCTTGGATCAGATTGTCGTTTCCCGCCTT
CAGTTTAAACTATCAGTGTTTGACAGGATATATTGGCGGGTAAACCTAAGAGAAAAGAGCGTTTATTAGA
ATAATCGGATATTTAAAAGGGCGTGAAAAGGTTTATCCGTTCGTCCATTTGTATGTGCATGCCAACCACA
GGGTTCCCCTCGGGATCAAAGTACTTTGATCCAACCCCTCCGCTGCTATAGTGCAGTCGGCTTCTGACGT
TCAGTGCAGCCGTCTTCTGAAAACGACATGTCGCACAAGTCCTAAGTTACGCGACAGGCTGCCGCCCTGC
CCTTTTCCTGGCGTTTTCTTGTCGCGTGTTTTAGTCGCATAAAGTAGAATACTTGCGACTAGAACCGGAG
ACATTACGCCATGAACAAGAGCGCCGCCGCTGGCCTGCTGGGCTATGCCCGCGTCAGCACCGACGACCAG
GACTTGACCAACCAACGGGCCGAACTGCACGCGGCCGGCTGCACCAAGCTGTTTTCCGAGAAGATCACCG
GCACCAGGCGCGACCGCCCGGAGCTGGCCAGGATGCTTGACCACCTACGCCCTGGCGACGTTGTGACAGT
GACCAGGCTAGACCGCCTGGCCCGCAGCACCCGCGACCTACTGGACATTGCCGAGCGCATCCAGGAGGCC
GGCGCGGGCCTGCGTAGCCTGGCAGAGCCGTGGGCCGACACCACCACGCCGGCCGGCCGCATGGTGTTGA
CCGTGTTCGCCGGCATTGCCGAGTTCGAGCGTTCCCTAATCATCGACCGCACCCGGAGCGGGCGCGAGGC
CGCCAAGGCCCGAGGCGTGAAGTTTGGCCCCCGCCCTACCCTCACCCCGGCACAGATCGCGCACGCCCGC
GAGCTGATCGACCAGGAAGGCCGCACCGTGAAAGAGGCGGCTGCACTGCTTGGCGTGCATCGCTCGACCC
TGTACCGCGCACTTGAGCGCAGCGAGGAAGTGACGCCCACCGAGGCCAGGCGGCGCGGTGCCTTCCGTGA
GGACGCATTGACCGAGGCCGACGCCCTGGCGGCCGCCGAGAATGAACGCCAAGAGGAACAAGCATGAAAC
CGCACCAGGACGGCCAGGACGAACCGTTTTTCATTACCGAAGAGATCGAGGCGGAGATGATCGCGGCCGG
GTACGTGTTCGAGCCGCCCGCGCACGTCTCAACCGTGCGGCTGCATGAAATCCTGGCCGGTTTGTCTGAT
GCCAAGCTGGCGGCCTGGCCGGCCAGCTTGGCCGCTGAAGAAACCGAGCGCCGCCGTCTAAAAAGGTGAT
GTGTATTTGAGTAAAACAGCTTGCGTCATGCGGTCGCTGCGTATATGATGCGATGAGTAAATAAACAAAT
ACGCAAGGGGAACGCATGAAGGTTATCGCTGTACTTAACCAGAAAGGCGGGTCAGGCAAGACGACCATCG
CAACCCATCTAGCCCGCGCCCTGCAACTCGCCGGGGCCGATGTTCTGTTAGTCGATTCCGATCCCCAGGG
CAGTGCCCGCGATTGGGCGGCCGTGCGGGAAGATCAACCGCTAACCGTTGTCGGCATCGACCGCCCGACG
ATTGACCGCGACGTGAAGGCCATCGGCCGGCGCGACTTCGTAGTGATCGACGGAGCGCCCCAGGCGGCGG
ACTTGGCTGTGTCCGCGATCAAGGCAGCCGACTTCGTGCTGATTCCGGTGCAGCCAAGCCCTTACGACAT
ATGGGCCACCGCCGACCTGGTGGAGCTGGTTAAGCAGCGCATTGAGGTCACGGATGGAAGGCTACAAGCG
GCCTTTGTCGTGTCGCGGGCGATCAAAGGCACGCGCATCGGCGGTGAGGTTGCCGAGGCGCTGGCCGGGT
ACGAGCTGCCCATTCTTGAGTCCCGTATCACGCAGCGCGTGAGCTACCCAGGCACTGCCGCCGCCGGCAC
AACCGTTCTTGAATCAGAACCCGAGGGCGACGCTGCCCGCGAGGTCCAGGCGCTGGCCGCTGAAATTAAA
TCAAAACTCATTTGAGTTAATGAGGTAAAGAGAAAATGAGCAAAAGCACAAACACGCTAAGTGCCGGCCG
TCCGAGCGCACGCAGCAGCAAGGCTGCAACGTTGGCCAGCCTGGCAGACACGCCAGCCATGAAGCGGGTC
AACTTTCAGTTGCCGGCGGAGGATCACACCAAGCTGAAGATGTACGCGGTACGCCAAGGCAAGACCATTA
CCGAGCTGCTATCTGAATACATCGCGCAGCTACCAGAGTAAATGAGCAAATGAATAAATGAGTAGATGAA
TTTTAGCGGCTAAAGGAGGCGGCATGGAAAATCAAGAACAACCAGGCACCGACGCCGTGGAATGCCCCAT
GTGTGGAGGAACGGGCGGTTGGCCAGGCGTAAGCGGCTGGGTTGCCTGCCGGCCCTGCAATGGCACTGGA
ACCCCCAAGCCCGAGGAATCGGCGTGAGCGGTCGCAAACCATCCGGCCCGGTACAAATCGGCGCGGCGCT
GGGTGATGACCTGGTGGAGAAGTTGAAGGCCGCGCAGGCCGCCCAGCGGCAACGCATCGAGGCAGAAGCA
CGCCCCGGTGAATCGTGGCAAGCGGCCGCTGATCGAATCCGCAAAGAATCCCGGCAACCGCCGGCAGCCG
GTGCGCCGTCGATTAGGAAGCCGCCCAAGGGCGACGAGCAACCAGATTTTTTCGTTCCGATGCTCTATGA
CGTGGGCACCCGCGATAGTCGCAGCATCATGGACGTGGCCGTTTTCCGTCTGTCGAAGCGTGACCGACGA
GCTGGCGAGGTGATCCGCTACGAGCTTCCAGACGGGCACGTAGAGGTTTCCGCAGGGCCGGCCGGCATGG
CCAGTGTGTGGGATTACGACCTGGTACTGATGGCGGTTTCCCATCTAACCGAATCCATGAACCGATACCG
GGAAGGGAAGGGAGACAAGCCCGGCCGCGTGTTCCGTCCACACGTTGCGGACGTACTCAAGTTCTGCCGG
CGAGCCGATGGCGGAAAGCAGAAAGACGACCTGGTAGAAACCTGCATTCGGTTAAACACCACGCACGTTG
CCATGCAGCGTACGAAGAAGGCCAAGAACGGCCGCCTGGTGACGGTATCCGAGGGTGAAGCCTTGATTAG
CCGCTACAAGATCGTAAAGAGCGAAACCGGGCGGCCGGAGTACATCGAGATCGAGCTAGCTGATTGGATG
TACCGCGAGATCACAGAAGGCAAGAACCCGGACGTGCTGACGGTTCACCCCGATTACTTTTTGATCGATC
CCGGCATCGGCCGTTTTCTCTACCGCCTGGCACGCCGCGCCGCAGGCAAGGCAGAAGCCAGATGGTTGTT
CAAGACGATCTACGAACGCAGTGGCAGCGCCGGAGAGTTCAAGAAGTTCTGTTTCACCGTGCGCAAGCTG
ATCGGGTCAAATGACCTGCCGGAGTACGATTTGAAGGAGGAGGCGGGGCAGGCTGGCCCGATCCTAGTCA
TGCGCTACCGCAACCTGATCGAGGGCGAAGCATCCGCCGGTTCCTAATGTACGGAGCAGATGCTAGGGCA
AATTGCCCTAGCAGGGGAAAAAGGTCGAAAAGCACTCTTTCCTGTGGATAGCACGTACATTGGGAACCCA
AAGCCGTACATTGGGAACCGGAACCCGTACATTGGGAACCCAAAGCCGTACATTGGGAACCGGTCACACA
TGTAAGTGACTGATATAAAAGAGAAAAAAGGCGATTTTTCCGCCTAAAACTCTTTAAAACTTATTAAAAC
TCTTAAAACCCGCCTGGCCTGTGCATAACTGTCTGGCCAGCGCACAGCCGAAGAGCTGCAAAAAGCGCCT
ACCCTTCGGTCGCTGCGCTCCCTACGCCCCGCCGCTTCGCGTCGGCCTATCGCGGCCGCTGGCCGCTCAA
AAATGGCTGGCCTACGGCCAGGCAATCTACCAGGGCGCGGACAAGCCGCGCCGTCGCCACTCGACCGCCG
GCGCCCACATCAAGGCACCCTGCCTCGCGCGTTTCGGTGATGACGGTGAAAACCTCTGACACATGCAGCT
CCCGGAGACGGTCACAGCTTGTCTGTAAGCGGATGCCGGGAGCAGACAAGCCCGTCAGGGCGCGTCAGCG
GGTGTTGGCGGGTGTCGGGGCGCAGCCATGACCCAGTCACGTAGCGATAGCGGAGTGTATACTGGCTTAA
CTATGCGGCATCAGAGCAGATTGTACTGAGAGTGCACCATATGCGGTGTGAAATACCGCACAGATGCGTA
AGGAGAAAATACCGCATCAGGCGCTCTTCCGCTTCCTCGCTCACTGACTCGCTGCGCTCGGTCGTTCGGC
TGCGGCGAGCGGTATCAGCTCACTCAAAGGCGGTAATACGGTTATCCACAGAATCAGGGGATAACGCAGG
AAAGAACATGTGAGCAAAAGGCCAGCAAAAGGCCAGGAACCGTAAAAAGGCCGCGTTGCTGGCGTTTTTC
CATAGGCTCCGCCCCCCTGACGAGCATCACAAAAATCGACGCTCAAGTCAGAGGTGGCGAAACCCGACAG
GACTATAAAGATACCAGGCGTTTCCCCCTGGAAGCTCCCTCGTGCGCTCTCCTGTTCCGACCCTGCCGCT
TACCGGATACCTGTCCGCCTTTCTCCCTTCGGGAAGCGTGGCGCTTTCTCATAGCTCACGCTGTAGGTAT
CTCAGTTCGGTGTAGGTCGTTCGCTCCAAGCTGGGCTGTGTGCACGAACCCCCCGTTCAGCCCGACCGCT
GCGCCTTATCCGGTAACTATCGTCTTGAGTCCAACCCGGTAAGACACGACTTATCGCCACTGGCAGCAGC
CACTGGTAACAGGATTAGCAGAGCGAGGTATGTAGGCGGTGCTACAGAGTTCTTGAAGTGGTGGCCTAAC
TACGGCTACACTAGAAGGACAGTATTTGGTATCTGCGCTCTGCTGAAGCCAGTTACCTTCGGAAAAAGAG
TTGGTAGCTCTTGATCCGGCAAACAAACCACCGCTGGTAGCGGTGGTTTTTTTGTTTGCAAGCAGCAGAT
TACGCGCAGAAAAAAAGGATCTCAAGAAGATCCTTTGATCTTTTCTACGGGGTCTGACGCTCAGTGGAAC
GAAAACTCACGTTAAGGGATTTTGGTCATGCATTCTAGGTACTAAAACAATTCATCCAGTAAAATATAAT
ATTTTATTTTCTCCCAATCAGGCTTGATCCCCAGTAAGTCAAAAAATAGCTCGACATACTGTTCTTCCCC
GATATCCTCCCTGATCGACCGGACGCAGAAGGCAATGTCATACCACTTGTCCGCCCTGCCGCTTCTCCCA
AGATCAATAAAGCCACTTACTTTGCCATCTTTCACAAAGATGTTGCTGTCTCCCAGGTCGCCGTGGGAAA
AGACAAGTTCCTCTTCGGGCTTTTCCGTCTTTAAAAAATCATACAGCTCGCGCGGATCTTTAAATGGAGT
GTCTTCTTCCCAGTTTTCGCAATCCACATCGGCCAGATCGTTATTCAGTAAGTAATCCAATTCGGCTAAG
CGGCTGTCTAAGCTATTCGTATAGGGACAATCCGATATGTCGATGGAGTGAAAGAGCCTGATGCACTCCG
CATACAGCTCGATAATCTTTTCAGGGCTTTGTTCATCTTCATACTCTTCCGAGCAAAGGACGCCATCGGC
CTCACTCATGAGCAGATTGCTCCAGCCATCATGCCGTTCAAAGTGCAGGACCTTTGGAACAGGCAGCTTT
CCTTCCAGCCATAGCATCATGTCCTTTTCCCGTTCCACATCATAGGTGGTCCCTTTATACCGGCTGTCCG
TCATTTTTAAATATAGGTTTTCATTTTCTCCCACCAGCTTATATACCTTAGCAGGAGACATTCCTTCCGT
ATCTTTTACGCAGCGGTATTTTTCGATCAGTTTTTTCAATTCCGGTGATATTCTCATTTTAGCCATTTAT
TATTTCCTTCCTCTTTTCTACAGTATTTAAAGATACCCCAAGAAGCTAATTATAACAAGACGAACTCCAA
TTCACTGTTCCTTGCATTCTAAAACCTTAAATACCAGAAAACAGCTTTTTCAAAGTTGTTTTCAAAGTTG
GCGTATAACATAGTATCGACGGAGCCGATTTTGAAACCGCGGTGATCACAGGCAGCAACGCTCTGTCATC
GTTACAATCAACATGCTACCCTCCGCGAGATCATCCGTGTTTCAAACCCGGCAGCTTAGTTGCCGTTCTT
CCGAATAGCATCGGTAACATGAGCAAAGTCTGCCGCCTTACAACGGCTCTCCCGCTGACGCCGTCCCGGA
CTGATGGGCTGCCTGTATCGAGTGGTGATTTTGTGCCGAGCTGCCGGTCGGGGAGCTGTTGGCTGGCTGG
TGGCAGGATATATTGTGGTGTAAACAAATTGACGCTTAGACAACTTAATAACACATTGCGGACGTTTTTA
ATGTACTGAATTAACGCCGAATTAATTCGGGGGATCTGGATTTTAGTACTGGATTTTGGTTTTAGGAATT
AGAAATTTTATTGATAGAAGTATTTTACAAATACAAATACATACTAAGGGTTTCTTATATGCTCAACACA
TGAGCGGAATTCATAAATGTAGGTATTACCTGTACATTTTATTTATTCGAGAAAAACAAACAAACCAAAA
CGATGCAGCGATCACTACCGGCGTCATCCGGAATTGAAACGGCGCGCGTTGAGGGGGGCCTTCTTGTTCG
GACACACACGGGGCCGCCAAAGTGGGGCCCATACGGCTGCCCATCCCTTGCTCTCCAATACCCTGGTCAT
GTGACTCGAAATTGGAGACTCACAAAGATGCTTTGAAACCCCGCCGGGAACTTTTTCTCACAGACACAAT
CAGTCGACCTTATCATCGCAAAATCGACAAACCTCAAAAAGAACTCGAAGAGTCAGTCTCCCTTGCGGTT
AAACTGATTGATATCTCGTGTTCTCTAAACCTTCAATAAGTGAGTTACTGCGCACAAAGCCGACTATACT
GAGCACCAACGCGAATTGCTCACGTTGTCGCCTAACAGATCTTGGCTTTCGTAGGAACCCAATCTTCAAA
ACAAGTTTGTACAAAAAAGCAGGCTCCGAATTCACCGGTGCCACCATGTACCCATACGATGTTCCAGATT
ACGCTTCGCCGAAGAAAAAGCGCAAGGTCGAAGCGTCCGACAAGAAGTACAGCATCGGCCTGGCCATCGG
CACCAACTCTGTGGGCTGGGCCGTGATCACCGACGAGTACAAGGTGCCCAGCAAGAAATTCAAGGTGCTG
GGCAACACCGACCGGCACAGCATCAAGAAGAACCTGATCGGAGCCCTGCTGTTCGACAGCGGCGAAACAG
CCGAGGCCACCCGGCTGAAGAGAACCGCCAGAAGAAGATACACCAGACGGAAGAACCGGATCTGCTATCT
GCAAGAGATCTTCAGCAACGAGATGGCCAAGGTGGACGACAGCTTCTTCCACAGACTGGAAGAGTCCTTC
CTGGTGGAAGAGGATAAGAAGCACGAGCGGCACCCCATCTTCGGCAACATCGTGGACGAGGTGGCCTACC
ACGAGAAGTACCCCACCATCTACCACCTGAGAAAGAAACTGGTGGACAGCACCGACAAGGCCGACCTGCG
GCTGATCTATCTGGCCCTGGCCCACATGATCAAGTTCCGGGGCCACTTCCTGATCGAGGGCGACCTGAAC
CCCGACAACAGCGACGTGGACAAGCTGTTCATCCAGCTGGTGCAGACCTACAACCAGCTGTTCGAGGAAA
ACCCCATCAACGCCAGCGGCGTGGACGCCAAGGCCATCCTGTCTGCCAGACTGAGCAAGAGCAGACGGCT
GGAAAATCTGATCGCCCAGCTGCCCGGCGAGAAGAAGAATGGCCTGTTCGGCAACCTGATTGCCCTGAGC
CTGGGCCTGACCCCCAACTTCAAGAGCAACTTCGACCTGGCCGAGGATGCCAAACTGCAGCTGAGCAAGG
ACACCTACGACGACGACCTGGACAACCTGCTGGCCCAGATCGGCGACCAGTACGCCGACCTGTTTCTGGC
CGCCAAGAACCTGTCCGACGCCATCCTGCTGAGCGACATCCTGAGAGTGAACACCGAGATCACCAAGGCC
CCCCTGAGCGCCTCTATGATCAAGAGATACGACGAGCACCACCAGGACCTGACCCTGCTGAAAGCTCTCG
TGCGGCAGCAGCTGCCTGAGAAGTACAAAGAGATTTTCTTCGACCAGAGCAAGAACGGCTACGCCGGCTA
CATTGACGGCGGAGCCAGCCAGGAAGAGTTCTACAAGTTCATCAAGCCCATCCTGGAAAAGATGGACGGC
ACCGAGGAACTGCTCGTGAAGCTGAACAGAGAGGACCTGCTGCGGAAGCAGCGGACCTTCGACAACGGCA
GCATCCCCCACCAGATCCACCTGGGAGAGCTGCACGCCATTCTGCGGCGGCAGGAAGATTTTTACCCATT
CCTGAAGGACAACCGGGAAAAGATCGAGAAGATCCTGACCTTCCGCATCCCCTACTACGTGGGCCCTCTG
GCCAGGGGAAACAGCAGATTCGCCTGGATGACCAGAAAGAGCGAGGAAACCATCACCCCCTGGAACTTCG
AGGAAGTGGTGGACAAGGGCGCTTCCGCCCAGAGCTTCATCGAGCGGATGACCAACTTCGATAAGAACCT
GCCCAACGAGAAGGTGCTGCCCAAGCACAGCCTGCTGTACGAGTACTTCACCGTGTATAACGAGCTGACC
AAAGTGAAATACGTGACCGAGGGAATGAGAAAGCCCGCCTTCCTGAGCGGCGAGCAGAAAAAGGCCATCG
TGGACCTGCTGTTCAAGACCAACCGGAAAGTGACCGTGAAGCAGCTGAAAGAGGACTACTTCAAGAAAAT
CGAGTGCTTCGACTCCGTGGAAATCTCCGGCGTGGAAGATCGGTTCAACGCCTCCCTGGGCACATACCAC
GATCTGCTGAAAATTATCAAGGACAAGGACTTCCTGGACAATGAGGAAAACGAGGACATTCTGGAAGATA
TCGTGCTGACCCTGACACTGTTTGAGGACAGAGAGATGATCGAGGAACGGCTGAAAACCTATGCCCACCT
GTTCGACGACAAAGTGATGAAGCAGCTGAAGCGGCGGAGATACACCGGCTGGGGCAGGCTGAGCCGGAAG
CTGATCAACGGCATCCGGGACAAGCAGTCCGGCAAGACAATCCTGGATTTCCTGAAGTCCGACGGCTTCG
CCAACAGAAACTTCATGCAGCTGATCCACGACGACAGCCTGACCTTTAAAGAGGACATCCAGAAAGCCCA
GGTGTCCGGCCAGGGCGATAGCCTGCACGAGCACATTGCCAATCTGGCCGGCAGCCCCGCCATTAAGAAG
GGCATCCTGCAGACAGTGAAGGTGGTGGACGAGCTCGTGAAAGTGATGGGCCGGCACAAGCCCGAGAACA
TCGTGATCGAAATGGCCAGAGAGAACCAGACCACCCAGAAGGGACAGAAGAACAGCCGCGAGAGAATGAA
GCGGATCGAAGAGGGCATCAAAGAGCTGGGCAGCCAGATCCTGAAAGAACACCCCGTGGAAAACACCCAG
CTGCAGAACGAGAAGCTGTACCTGTACTACCTGCAGAATGGGCGGGATATGTACGTGGACCAGGAACTGG
ACATCAACCGGCTGTCCGACTACGATGTGGACGCCATCGTGCCTCAGAGCTTTCTGAAGGACGACTCCAT
CGACAACAAGGTGCTGACCAGAAGCGACAAGAACCGGGGCAAGAGCGACAACGTGCCCTCCGAAGAGGTC
GTGAAGAAGATGAAGAACTACTGGCGGCAGCTGCTGAACGCCAAGCTGATTACCCAGAGAAAGTTCGACA
ATCTGACCAAGGCCGAGAGAGGCGGCCTGAGCGAACTGGATAAGGCCGGCTTCATCAAGAGACAGCTGGT
GGAAACCCGGCAGATCACAAAGCACGTGGCACAGATCCTGGACTCCCGGATGAACACTAAGTACGACGAG
AATGACAAGCTGATCCGGGAAGTGAAAGTGATCACCCTGAAGTCCAAGCTGGTGTCCGATTTCCGGAAGG
ATTTCCAGTTTTACAAAGTGCGCGAGATCAACAACTACCACCACGCCCACGACGCCTACCTGAACGCCGT
CGTGGGAACCGCCCTGATCAAAAAGTACCCTAAGCTGGAAAGCGAGTTCGTGTACGGCGACTACAAGGTG
TACGACGTGCGGAAGATGATCGCCAAGAGCGAGCAGGAAATCGGCAAGGCTACCGCCAAGTACTTCTTCT
ACAGCAACATCATGAACTTTTTCAAGACCGAGATTACCCTGGCCAACGGCGAGATCCGGAAGCGGCCTCT
GATCGAGACAAACGGCGAAACCGGGGAGATCGTGTGGGATAAGGGCCGGGATTTTGCCACCGTGCGGAAA
GTGCTGAGCATGCCCCAAGTGAATATCGTGAAAAAGACCGAGGTGCAGACAGGCGGCTTCAGCAAAGAGT
CTATCCTGCCCAAGAGGAACAGCGATAAGCTGATCGCCAGAAAGAAGGACTGGGACCCTAAGAAGTACGG
CGGCTTCGACAGCCCCACCGTGGCCTATTCTGTGCTGGTGGTGGCCAAAGTGGAAAAGGGCAAGTCCAAG
AAACTGAAGAGTGTGAAAGAGCTGCTGGGGATCACCATCATGGAAAGAAGCAGCTTCGAGAAGAATCCCA
TCGACTTTCTGGAAGCCAAGGGCTACAAAGAAGTGAAAAAGGACCTGATCATCAAGCTGCCTAAGTACTC
CCTGTTCGAGCTGGAAAACGGCCGGAAGAGAATGCTGGCCTCTGCCGGCGAACTGCAGAAGGGAAACGAA
CTGGCCCTGCCCTCCAAATATGTGAACTTCCTGTACCTGGCCAGCCACTATGAGAAGCTGAAGGGCTCCC
CCGAGGATAATGAGCAGAAACAGCTGTTTGTGGAACAGCACAAGCACTACCTGGACGAGATCATCGAGCA
GATCAGCGAGTTCTCCAAGAGAGTGATCCTGGCCGACGCTAATCTGGACAAAGTGCTGTCCGCCTACAAC
AAGCACCGGGATAAGCCCATCAGAGAGCAGGCCGAGAATATCATCCACCTGTTTACCCTGACCAATCTGG
GAGCCCCTGCCGCCTTCAAGTACTTTGACACCACCATCGACCGGAAGAGGTACACCAGCACCAAAGAGGT
GCTGGACGCCACCCTGATCCACCAGAGCATCACCGGCCTGTACGAGACACGGATCGACCTGTCTCAGCTG
GGAGGCGACAGCCCCAAGAAGAAGAGAAAGGTGGAGGCCAGCGGGCCGGCCGGATCCATGGAACGTGTGA
GAATGATTAATGTGCAAAGGCTGTTAGAAGCCGCAGAGTTTTTAGAAAGAAGAGAAAGAGAATGCGAACA
CGGGTATGCCAGTTCTTTCCCTAGCATGCCCTCTCCCAGAGGCTAAATCGATTGATTAATTAAGAATTCG
ACCCAGCTTTC
